>Addgene plasmid #202798 | CD-MPR-mCherry-RUSH | addgene full sequence | sequence record 402548 | Addgene NGS Result
GCCTTATTCCAAGCGGCTTCGGCCAGTAACGTTAGGGGGGGGGGAGGGAGAGGGGGGGGGGGAGAGGGGC
GGAATTGGCCGCCCTAGATGCATGCTCGACCTGCAGTTGGACCTGGGAGTGGACACCTGTGGAGAGAAAG
GCAAAGTGGATGTCATTGTCACTCAAGTGTATGGCCAGATCTCAAGCCTGCCACACCTCAAGCTTGACAA
CAAAAAGATTGTCTTTTCTGACCAGATGGACGCGGCCACCCTCAAAGGCATCACCGCGGGCCAGGTGAAT
ATCAAATCCTCCTCGTTTTTGGAAACTGACAATCTTAGCGCAGAAGTCATGCCCGCTTTTGAGAGGGAGT
ACTCACCCCAACAGCTGGCCCTCGCAGACAGCGAATTAATTCCAGCACACTGGATCAGTTATCTATGCGG
CCGCTCACAGTTCATCTTTCGGTCCGAGCTGCTGGACGGCATCCAGAGGATTGCCGTTGTTGACTCCGGC
TTTTTTGGCGGCATCGATTGAAGCGGCGGAGGGTTTCACTTTGGTGAATGTGTCATGTCCCACCAGGGTG
GATTTCCAAGCATTTGCCTCGGTTGTGCCAGATGTGAGCAGCCACTGTGTATTGATTCTAGCCTCAGCGC
CTCCCACGTACTGTCCACTCCATGTTGTGGCAGAATGAGCATTCCGGTAGTTGTTTTTCCAAGCGACAGT
CCATCCCAGGGCAGTCCCAGATCCGTCGGTGGCAGGGGCACTATCGTATCGGCCAGTGAGGACGTACCGT
GATTCGGCGTTTCCCACAGCAGATTCGTATGTTCCGGTGAGGGCTCCATCGGCTCCAGCAGTCACAATAA
AGGTGCTCCCGAGCTGATTGTACCATGTTCCAGTAATGCCAGCCTCGGCAGCGGACACCTGAGCTTTTGA
GTCTTTGCTAGGGTCGTTTAAACCGGCGCCCGAGCTGGTTCCTGTCGCCTTCTCACTGTGACTATGGCTG
AGGCTCTGGCCCTGGTGCAGGAGGAGTCCCCAGAGGAGCCACAGGGCAAGACGGACGCATACATCCATAC
CGGTTAACAGGCCTTAAGCGCTAGCTAGGCCGCAGATATCGATCCGAGCTCGGTACCAAGCTTGGGTCTC
CCTATAGTGAGTCGTATTAATTTCGATAAGCCAGTAAGCAGTGGGTTCTCTAGTTAGCCAGAGAGCTCTG
CTTATATAGACCTCCCACCGTACACGCCTACCGCCCATTTGCGTCAATGGGGCGGAGTTGTTACGACATT
TTGGAAAGTCCCGTTGATTTTGGTGCCAAAACAAACTCCCATTGACGTCAATGGGGTGGAGACTTGGAAA
TCCCCGTGAGTCAAACCGCTATCCACGCCCATTGATGTACTGCCAAAACCGCATCACCATGGTAATAGCG
ATGACTAATACGTAGATGTACTGCCAAGTAGGAAAGTCCCATAAGGTCATGTACTGGGCATAATGCCAGG
CGGGCCATTTACCGTCATTGACGTCAATAGGGGGCGTACTTGGCATATGATACACTTGATGTACTGCCAA
GTGGGCAGTTTACCGTAAATACTCCACCCATTGACGTCAATGGAAAGTCCCTATTGGCGTTACTATGGGA
ACATACGTCATTATTGACGTCAATGGGCGGGGGTCGTTGGGCGGTCAGCCAGGCGGGCCATTTACCGTAA
GTTATGTAACGCGGAACTCCATATATGGGCTATGAACTAATGACCCCGTAATTGATTACTATTAATAACT
AGTCAATAATCAATGTCAACGCGTATATCTGGCCCGTACATCGCGAAGCAGCGCAAAACGCCTAACCCTA
AGCAGATTCTTCATGCAATTGTCGGTCAAGCCTTGCCTTGTTGTAGCTTAAATTTTGCTCGCGCACTACT
CAGCGACCTCCAACACACAAGCAGGGAGCAGATACTGGCTTAACTATGCGGCATCAGAGCAGATTGTACT
GAGAGTGCACCATAGGGGATCGGGAGATCTCCCGATCCGTCGACGTCAGGTGGCACTTTTCGGGGAAATG
TGCGCGGAACCCCTATTTGTTTATTTTTCTAAATACATTCAAATATGTATCCGCTCATGAGACAATAACC
CTGATAAATGCTTCAATAATATTGAAAAAGGAAGAGTATGAGTATTCAACATTTCCGTGTCGCCCTTATT
CCCTTTTTTGCGGCATTTTGCCTTCCTGTTTTTGCTCACCCAGAAACGCTGGTGAAAGTAAAAGATGCTG
AAGATCAGTTGGGTGCACGAGTGGGTTACATCGAACTGGATCTCAACAGCGGTAAGATCCTTGAGAGTTT
TCGCCCCGAAGAACGTTTTCCAATGATGAGCACTTTTAAAGTTCTGCTATGTGGCGCGGTATTATCCCGT
ATTGACGCCGGGCAAGAGCAACTCGGTCGCCGCATACACTATTCTCAGAATGACTTGGTTGAGTACTCAC
CAGTCACAGAAAAGCATCTTACGGATGGCATGACAGTAAGAGAATTATGCAGTGCTGCCATAACCATGAG
TGATAACACTGCGGCCAACTTACTTCTGACAACGATCGGAGGACCGAAGGAGCTAACCGCTTTTTTGCAC
AACATGGGGGATCATGTAACTCGCCTTGATCGTTGGGAACCGGAGCTGAATGAAGCCATACCAAACGACG
AGCGTGACACCACGATGCCTGTAGCAATGGCAACAACGTTGCGCAAACTATTAACTGGCGAACTACTTAC
TCTAGCTTCCCGGCAACAATTAATAGACTGGATGGAGGCGGATAAAGTTGCAGGACCACTTCTGCGCTCG
GCCCTTCCGGCTGGCTGGTTTATTGCTGATAAATCTGGAGCCGGTGAGCGTGGGTCTCGCGGTATCATTG
CAGCACTGGGGCCAGATGGTAAGCCCTCCCGTATCGTAGTTATCTACACGACGGGGAGTCAGGCAACTAT
GGATGAACGAAATAGACAGATCGCTGAGATAGGTGCCTCACTGATTAAGCATTGGTAACTGTCAGACCAA
GTTTACTCATATATACTTTAGATTGATTTAAAACTTCATTTTTAATTTAAAAGGATCTAGGTGAAGATCC
TTTTTGATAATCTCATGACCAAAATCCCTTAACGTGAGTTTTCGTTCCACTGAGCGTCAGACCCCGTAGA
AAAGATCAAAGGATCTTCTTGAGATCCTTTTTTTCTGCGCGTAATCTGCTGCTTGCAAACAAAAAAACCA
CCGCTACCAGCGGTGGTTTGTTTGCCGGATCAAGAGCTACCAACTCTTTTTCCGAAGGTAACTGGCTTCA
GCAGAGCGCAGATACCAAATACTGTTCTTCTAGTGTAGCCGTAGTTAGGCCACCACTTCAAGAACTCTGT
AGCACCGCCTACATACCTCGCTCTGCTAATCCTGTTACCAGTGGCTGCTGCCAGTGGCGATAAGTCGTGT
CTTACCGGGTTGGACTCAAGACGATAGTTACCGGATAAGGCGCAGCGGTCGGGCTGAACGGGGGGTTCGT
GCACACAGCCCAGCTTGGAGCGAACGACCTACACCGAACTGAGATACCTACAGCGTGAGCTATGAGAAAG
CGCCACGCTTCCCGAAGGGAGAAAGGCGGACAGGTATCCGGTAAGCGGCAGGGTCGGAACAGGAGAGCGC
ACGAGGGAGCTTCCAGGGGGAAACGCCTGGTATCTTTATAGTCCTGTCGGGTTTCGCCACCTCTGACTTG
AGCGTCGATTTTTGTGATGCTCGTCAGGGGGGCGGAGCCTATGGAAAAACGCCAGCAACGCGGCCTTTTT
ACGGTTCCTGGCCTTTTGCTGGCCTTTTGCTCACATGTTCTTTCCTGCGTTATCCCCTGATTCTGTGGAT
AACCGTATTACCGCCTTTGAGTGAGCTGATACCGCTCGCCGCAGCCGAACGACCGAGCGCAGCGAGTCAG
TGAGCGAGGAAGCGGAAGAGCGCCCAATACGCAAACCGCCTCTCCCCGCGCGTTGGCCGATTCATTAATG
CAGCTGGCACGACAGGTTTCCCGACTGGAAAGCGGGCAGTGAGCGCAACGCAATTAATGTGAGTTAGCTC
ACTCATTAGGCACCCCAGGCTTTACACTTTATGCTTCCGGCTCGTATGTTGTGTGGAATTGTGAGCGGAT
AACAATTTCACACAGGAAACAGCTATGACCATGATTACGCCAAGCTCTAGCTAGAGGTCGACGGTATACA
GACATGATAAGATACATTGATGAGTTTGGACAAACCACAACTAGAATGCACTCGACGCGTTAAGATACAT
TGATGAGTTTGGACAAACCACAACTAGAATGCAGTGAAAAAAATGCTTTATTTGTGAAATTTGTGATGCT
ATTGCTTTATTTGTAACCATTATAAGCTGCAATAAACAAGTTAACAACAACAATTGCATTCATTTTATGT
TTCAGGTTCAGGGGGAGGTGTGGGAGGTTTTTTAAAGCAAGTAAAACCTCTACAAATGTGGTATGGCTGA
TTATGATCAGTTATCTAGAGTTAATTAATTGGCCCTCGAGGCCCTACATTGGTAATAAATGGTCATCCCT
TTCTTCTGACTCCTCCCCCAGCTGGTCATCCCCCACACCACGATATGCTGCAGGCACATTTCGAGGTTTA
GAACGGCAGACAAAGTCACAGCCATCTGCTACCAGGTTGCCAAGATCCTGCCAGAAGGCTAAGTGGGGAA
ACTGCTCCATTCCTTTGGCTCCCACTACCAGTCGCTGGTATAGGAACCCCCCAACAACATAAACAGCAAC
CAGTGATGCAAACGTGACAAGTAAGATGGAACCCACACTGAGGTGGGAGATCTCTGGTGAACAGGCCAGG
CTGCTATCCATCTCAAAGAGGTAGAAACAATCTTGGACTTTGCCACGCTCCTCAGACACAGGGTTAAAAT
TGTCCGCTAGGGTGTGTCGATTGCAGGAGATCATCACCACTGCACGACGCTGCTCCTTGCCACAGTGGTT
GTCATATTCATCACCCCCTTTATAGATCAGCATGATCCAATTACTTCCGTTGAAGATGTGAGTCTCGTTG
AGTCTCCCTACCACTGTCTCCTTCCCATTACTTTTGTTGATTTGCACCAGGCCTGCCCCAGAAGTGTGGT
TGCCAGCTTCCCGGCACACCCTGAAGATGTAGATGTATGTGTCTGAACCCTGGCCCACAGTGCTCTCAAA
GCTTTTATTAAACAGTGGTTTCAGCCTCTTCACTAGAGCCAACTCTTTCTCTGACTCTCTACCCTTTTCT
CCTACCAAGTCGCAAGTTTTTTCTTCTGTGTCTGGCCGGCCCTTGTACAGCTCGTCCATGCCGCCGGTGG
AGTGGCGGCCCTCGGCGCGTTCGTACTGTTCCACGATGGTGTAGTCCTCGTTGTGGGAGGTGATGTCCAA
CTTGATGTTGACGTTGTAGGCGCCGGGCAGCTGCACGGGCTTCTTGGCCTTGTAGGTGGTCTTGACCTCA
GCGTCGTAGTGGCCGCCGTCCTTCAGCTTCAGCCTCTGCTTGATCTCGCCCTTCAGGGCGCCGTCCTCGG
GGTACATCCGCTCGGAGGAGGCCTCCCAGCCCATGGTCTTCTTCTGCATTACGGGGCCGTCGGAGGGGAA
GTTGGTGCCGCGCAGCTTCACCTTGTAGATGAACTCGCCGTCCTGTAGGGAGGAGTCCTGGGTCACGGTC
ACCACGCCGCCGTCCTCGAAGTTCATCACGCGCTCCCACTTGAAGCCCTCGGGGAAGGACAGCTTCAAGT
AGTCGGGGATGTCGGCGGGGTGCTTCACGTAGGCCTTGGAGCCGTACATGAACTGAGGGGACAGGATGTC
CCAGGCGAAGGGCAGGGGGCCACCCTTGGTCACCTTCAGCTTGGCGGTCTGGGTGCCCTCGTAGGGGCGG
CCCTCGCCCTCGCCCTCGATCTCGAACTCGTGGCCGTTCACGGAGCCCTCCATGTGCACCTTGAAGCGCA
TGAACTCCTTGATGATGGCCATGTTATCCTCCTCGCCCTTGCTCACACCTGCAGGTGGTTCACGTTGACC
TTGTGGGTGATGCTCCAGTCGTGCACGAAGTTGTTCAAGTTCCCCAGCCAGTCCTTCAACAACGTGTCCA
CCTCGCCAACCAGTGGTCTTCTCGTCGGAATTCGTGACAAGTGCAAGACTTAGTGCAATGCAAGACAGGA
GTTGCATCCTGTACATGGCGCGCCTCCCGGGTTGTGGCAAGCTTATCATCGTGTTTTTCAAAGGAAAACC
ACGTCCCCGTGGTTCGGGGGGCCTAGACGTTTTTTTAACCTCGACTAAACACATGTAAAGCATGTGCACC
GAGGCCCCAGATCAGATCCCATACAATGGGGTACCTTCTGGGCATCCTTCAGCCCCTTGTTGAATACGCT
TGAGGAGAGCCATTTGACTCTTTCCACAACTATCCAACTCACAACGTGGCACTGGGGTTGTGCCGCCTTT
GCAGGTGTATCTTATACACGTGGCTTTTGGCCGCAGAGGCACCTGTCGCCAGGTGGGGGGTTCCGCTGCC
TGCAAAGGGTCGCTACAGACGTTGTTTGTCTTCAAGAAGCTTCCAGAGGAACTGCTTCCTTCACGACATT
CAACAGACCTTGCATTCCTTTGGCGAGAGGGGAAAGACCCCTAGGAATGCTCGTCAAGAAGACAGGGCCA
GGTTTCCGGGCCCTCACATTGCCAAAAGACGGCAATATGGTGGAAAATAACATATAGACAAACGCACACC
G
Features (pLannotate 1.2.2; 23 found; start..end, strand, type, name):
      1..55      -  misc_feature   IRES (fragment): internal ribosome entry site (IRES) of the encephalomyocarditis virus (EMCV)
    127..356     -  intron         chimeric intron: chimera between introns from adenovirus and immunoglobulin heavy chain genes
    449..949     -  CDS            SAV_STRAV (fragment): Experimental evidence at protein level: Swiss-Prot protein existence level 1. The biological function of streptavidin is not known. Forms a strong non-covalent specific complex with biotin (one molecule of biotin per subunit of streptavidin). From Streptomyces avidinii.
    935..1048    -  CDS            STIM1 (fragment): STIM1_HUMAN - Also known as GOK From Homo sapiens (Human).
   1121..1139    -  promoter       T7 promoter: promoter for bacteriophage T7 RNA polymerase
   1155..1188    -  LTR            5' LTR (truncated) (fragment): truncated 5' long terminal repeat (LTR) from HIV-1
   1184..1387    -  promoter       CMV promoter: human cytomegalovirus (CMV) immediate early promoter
   1388..1767    -  enhancer       CMV enhancer: human cytomegalovirus immediate early enhancer
   1922..1974    +  misc_feature   bom (fragment): basis of mobility region from pBR322
   2033..2137    +  promoter       AmpR promoter: bla
   2138..2998    +  CDS            AmpR: β-lactamase; bla; confers resistance to ampicillin, carbenicillin, and related antibiotics
   3169..3757    +  rep_origin     ori: high-copy-number ColE1/pMB1/pBR322/pUC origin of replication
   3940..4032    +  CDS            lacI (fragment): lac repressor; lacI; The lac repressor binds to the lac operator to inhibit transcription in E. coli. This inhibition can be relieved by adding lactose or isopropyl-β-D-thiogalactopyranoside (IPTG).
   4045..4066    +  protein_bind   CAP binding site: CAP binding activates transcription in the presence of cAMP. E. coli catabolite activator protein
   4081..4111    +  promoter       lac promoter: promoter for the E. coli lac operon
   4119..4135    +  protein_bind   lac operator: The lac repressor binds to the lac operator to inhibit transcription in E. coli. This inhibition can be relieved by adding lactose or isopropyl-β-D-thiogalactopyranoside (IPTG). lac repressor encoded by lacI
   4199..4250    -  polyA_signal   SV40 poly(A) signal (fragment): SV40 polyadenylation signal
   4261..4382    -  polyA_signal   SV40 poly(A) signal: SV40 polyadenylation signal
   4405..4489    -  CDS            large T antigen (fragment): large T antigen from SV40 (simian virus 40)
   4527..5279    -  CDS            M6PR (fragment): MPRD_HUMAN - Also known as MPR46, MPRD. Experimental evidence at protein level: Swiss-Prot protein existence level 1. Transport of phosphorylated lysosomal enzymes from the Golgi complex and the cell surface to lysosomes. Lysosomal enzymes bearing phosphomannosyl residues bind specifically to mannose-6-phosphate receptors in the Golgi apparatus and the resulting receptor-ligand complex is transported to an acidic prelyosomal compartment where the low pH mediates the dissociation of the complex. From Homo sapiens (Human).
   5292..5996    -  CDS            mCherry: mCherry is a basic (constitutively fluorescent) red fluorescent protein published in 2004, derived from Discosoma sp.. It is reported to be a very rapidly-maturing monomer with low acid sensitivity.
   6118..6176    -  sig_peptide    IL-2 signal sequence: human interleukin-2 signal sequence
   6203..6665    -  misc_feature   IRES: internal ribosome entry site (IRES) of the encephalomyocarditis virus (EMCV)
