[The description below was written by a language model from this plasmid's Addgene catalogue record and pLannotate feature annotations shown in this document.]
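Description:
CD-MPR-mCherry-RUSH is a mammalian expression plasmid of about 6.7 kb, built on the original bicistronic RUSH (retention using selective hooks) vector. It is used to synchronise and image the secretory transport of the human cation-dependent mannose-6-phosphate receptor (M6PR, CD-MPR). It is propagated in E. coli through a high-copy ColE1/pUC-type origin and selected with ampicillin via the bla gene. The feature table also picks up backbone remnants such as a lac promoter/operator region, a T7 promoter and short lacI and bom fragments.

A single CMV enhancer/promoter drives one transcript carrying two reading frames, with a chimeric intron lying between the first frame and the IRES, and an SV40 polyadenylation signal at the end. The first cistron encodes the "hook", described in the record as streptavidin-KDEL. The annotation shows a streptavidin core preceded by a short STIM1-derived fragment that presumably serves as a signal sequence, while the KDEL motif retains the protein in the endoplasmic reticulum. An EMCV IRES then allows translation of the second cistron, the "reporter": an IL-2 signal sequence, a streptavidin-binding peptide (SBP, named in the purpose field but not annotated in the feature table), mCherry, and a roughly 750 bp M6PR coding segment. mCherry therefore sits N-terminal to the receptor. The record notes a K40R substitution in the insert.

In the RUSH system, SBP binding to streptavidin holds the cargo in the ER. Adding biotin displaces this interaction and releases a synchronous wave of fluorescent cargo. The associated study used such constructs to follow sorting of endolysosomal proteins in the Golgi complex and their export in distinct transport carriers.
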