Addgene plasmid #202798: CD-MPR-mCherry-RUSH
Purpose: RUSH cargo: Str-KDEL_IRES_SBP-mCherry-CD-MPR
Depositing lab: Juan Bonifacino. Publication: Segregation in the Golgi complex precedes export of endolysosomal proteins in distinct transport carriers. Chen Y, Gershlick DC, Park SY, Bonifacino JS. J Cell Biol. 2017 Dec 4;216(12):4141-4151. doi: 10.1083/jcb.201707172. Epub 2017 Oct 4. PubMed 28978644.
Backbone
  Vector backbone: Original RUSH construct (gift of F. Perezand G. Boncompain, Curie Institute; Boncompain et al., 2012, Nature Methods)
  Total vector size (bp): 6732
  Vector type: Mammalian Expression
Growth in bacteria
  Bacterial resistance: Ampicillin, 100 μg/mL
  Growth temperature: 37°C
  Growth strain: DH5alpha
  Copy number: Unknown
Gene/Insert
  Gene/Insert name: M6PR (alt name: CD-MPR)
  Species: H. sapiens (human)
  Insert size (bp): 756
  Mutation: Changed 40 K (AAA) with R (AGA)
  GenBank ID: NM_002355.4
  Entrez Gene: M6PR (a.k.a. CD-M6PR, CD-MPR, MPR 46, MPR-46, MPR46, SMPR)
  Promoter: CMV
  Tag / fusion protein: mCherry (N terminal on insert)
  Cloning method: Gibson Cloning
  Sequencing primers: 5′ CGCAAATGGGCGGTAGGCGTG
Terms and licenses: Academic/Nonprofit Terms; Industry Terms: Not Available to Industry
How to cite: CD-MPR-mCherry-RUSH was a gift from Juan Bonifacino (Addgene plasmid # 202798 ; http://n2t.net/addgene:202798 ; RRID:Addgene_202798)
